Addgene plasmid #161392: pDONR221-SLC44A3_STOP
Purpose: Gateway entry clone with codon-optimized ORF sequence for subcloning into custom expression vectors. Contains a STOP codon at the end of the codon-optimized ORF sequence.
Depositing lab: RESOLUTE Consortium & Giulio Superti-Furga. Depositing organization: CeMM Research Center for Molecular Medicine. Publication: The RESOLUTE consortium: unlocking SLC transporters for drug discovery. Superti-Furga G, Lackner D, Wiedmer T, Ingles-Prieto A, Barbosa B, Girardi E, Goldmann U, Gurtl B, Klavins K, Klimek C, Lindinger S, Lineiro-Retes E, Muller AC, Onstein S, Redinger G, Reil D, Sedlyarov V, Wolf G, Crawford M, Everley R, ... Steppan CM. Nat Rev Drug Discov. 2020 Jul;19(7):429-430. doi: 10.1038/d41573-020-00056-6. PubMed 32265506.
Backbone
  Vector backbone: pDONR221
  Backbone manufacturer: ThermoFisher Scientific
  Backbone size w/o insert (bp): 2550
  Vector type: Mammalian Expression
Growth in bacteria
  Bacterial resistance: Kanamycin, 50 μg/mL
  Growth temperature: 37°C
  Growth strain: NEB Stable
  Copy number: High Copy
Gene/Insert
  Gene/Insert name: SLC44A3 (alt name: MGC45474, CTL3)
  Species: H. sapiens (human)
  Insert size (bp): 1962
  Entrez Gene: SLC44A3 (a.k.a. CTL3, MGC45474)
  Cloning method: Gateway Cloning
  Sequencing primers: 5′ M13-fwd; 3′ M13-rev
Terms and licenses: Academic/Nonprofit Terms; Industry Terms
Depositor comments: This plasmid contains a STOP codon at the end of the codon-optimized ORF. For the version of this plasmid that does not contain a STOP codon, please see Addgene plasmid 132226 For more information on the full Resolute plasmid collection, please see www.addgene.org/depositor-collections/re-solute/. Please provide your feedback on this plasmid to the RESOLUTE consortium by filling out their RESOLUTE repository feedback form: https://forms.office.com/Pages/ResponsePage.aspx?id=0e05yklzmkS7rjFGQL4N7z4feCLQvEJAmVcOCM_u885UN1JJRko0Ukg4TVQwNTZLOUxPQVJWT1NHUCQlQCN0PWcu
How to cite: pDONR221-SLC44A3_STOP was a gift from RESOLUTE Consortium & Giulio Superti-Furga (Addgene plasmid # 161392 ; http://n2t.net/addgene:161392 ; RRID:Addgene_161392)
