[The description below was written by a language model from this plasmid's Addgene catalogue record and pLannotate feature annotations shown in this document.]
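Description:
pDONR221-SLC44A3_STOP is a Gateway entry clone built on the pDONR221 backbone, carrying a codon-optimized open reading frame for human SLC44A3 (also called CTL3, choline transporter-like protein 3), a member of the solute carrier family. The plasmid is about 4.5 kb and is maintained in E. coli through a high-copy ColE1/pUC-type origin, with selection by kanamycin resistance from an aminoglycoside phosphotransferase gene. Although the catalogue lists the vector type as mammalian expression, the feature table shows no eukaryotic promoter or polyadenylation signal upstream or downstream of the insert. The construct is therefore a shuttle for the ORF rather than an expression plasmid in its own right.

The roughly 1.96 kb SLC44A3 coding sequence sits between attL1 and attL2 sites, which allow an LR Clonase reaction to transfer it directionally into any attR-containing destination vector of the user's choice. Upstream of attL1 lie the rrnB T1 and T2 transcription terminators, which insulate the insert from read-through transcription in bacteria. Short lacI and lacZα fragments are backbone remnants, and a T7 promoter lies just beyond attL2, oriented back toward the insert. This version retains a stop codon at the end of the ORF, so it suits destination vectors that express the native protein or add an N-terminal tag, but not C-terminal fusions; a companion clone without the stop codon exists for that purpose. The two annotated sequence records are the same length and show the same features in the same order, differing only in their start coordinate. The plasmid belongs to a consortium collection of SLC transporter clones for transporter research and drug discovery.
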