Features (pLannotate 1.2.2; 10 found; start..end, strand, type, name):
    410..502     +  CDS            lacI (fragment): lac repressor; lacI; The lac repressor binds to the lac operator to inhibit transcription in E. coli. This inhibition can be relieved by adding lactose or isopropyl-β-D-thiogalactopyranoside (IPTG).
    557..584     -  terminator     rrnB T2 terminator: transcription terminator T2 from the E. coli rrnB gene
    716..759     +  terminator     rrnB T1 terminator: Escherichia coli rrnB; transcription terminator T1 from the E. coli rrnB gene
    806..842     -  CDS            lacZα (fragment): LacZα fragment of β-galactosidase; lacZ fragment
    858..957     +  protein_bind   attL1: mutant version of attL; recombination site for the Gateway® LR reaction LR Clonase™
    963..2921    +  CDS            SLC44A3: CTL3_HUMAN - Also known as CTL3. Experimental evidence at protein level: Swiss-Prot protein existence level 1. From Homo sapiens (Human).
   2926..3025    -  protein_bind   attL2: mutant version of attL; recombination site for the Gateway® LR reaction LR Clonase™
   3043..3061    -  promoter       T7 promoter: promoter for bacteriophage T7 RNA polymerase
   3195..4004    +  CDS            KanR: aminoglycoside phosphotransferase; aph(3')-Ia; confers resistance to kanamycin in bacteria or G418 (Geneticin®) in eukaryotes
   4151..227     +  rep_origin     ori (across the origin): high-copy-number ColE1/pMB1/pBR322/pUC origin of replication
>Addgene plasmid #161392 | pDONR221-SLC44A3_STOP | addgene full sequence | sequence record 479327 | Addgene NGS Result
ACACCGAACTGAGATACCTACAGCGTGAGCTATGAGAAAGCGCCACGCTTCCCGAAGGGAGAAAGGCGGA
CAGGTATCCGGTAAGCGGCAGGGTCGGAACAGGAGAGCGCACGAGGGAGCTTCCAGGGGGAAACGCCTGG
TATCTTTATAGTCCTGTCGGGTTTCGCCACCTCTGACTTGAGCGTCGATTTTTGTGATGCTCGTCAGGGG
GGCGGAGCCTATGGAAAAACGCCAGCAACGCGGCCTTTTTACGGTTCCTGGCCTTTTGCTGGCCTTTTGC
TCACATGTTCTTTCCTGCGTTATCCCCTGATTCTGTGGATAACCGTATTACCGCCTTTGAGTGAGCTGAT
ACCGCTCGCCGCAGCCGAACGACCGAGCGCAGCGAGTCAGTGAGCGAGGAAGCGGAAGAGCGCCCAATAC
GCAAACCGCCTCTCCCCGCGCGTTGGCCGATTCATTAATGCAGCTGGCACGACAGGTTTCCCGACTGGAA
AGCGGGCAGTGAGCGCAACGCAATTAATACGCGTACCGCTAGCCAGGAAGAGTTTGTAGAAACGCAAAAA
GGCCATCCGTCAGGATGGCCTTCTGCTTAGTTTGATGCCTGGCAGTTTATGGCGGGCGTCCTGCCCGCCA
CCCTCCGGGCCGTTGCTTCACAACGTTCAAATCCGCTCCCGGCGGATTTGTCCTACTCAGGAGAGCGTTC
ACCGACAAACAACAGATAAAACGAAAGGCCCAGTCTTCCGACTGAGCCTTTCGTTTTATTTGATGCCTGG
CAGTTCCCTACTCTCGCGTTAACGCTAGCATGGATGTTTTCCCAGTCACGACGTTGTAAAACGACGGCCA
GTCTTAAGCTCGGGCCCCAAATAATGATTTTATTTTGACTGATAGTGACCTGTTCGTTGCAACACATTGA
TGAGCAATGCTTTTTTATAATGCCAACTTTGTACAAAAAAGCAGGCTCCACCATGCACTGCCTGGGCGCC
GAGTACCTGGTGAGCGCCGAGGGAGCACCAAGGCAGAGAGAGTGGCGGCCTCAGATCTATAGAAAGTGTA
CAGACACCGCCTGGCTGTTCCTGTTCTTTCTGTTTTGGACCGGCCTGGTGTTCATCATGGGCTACAGCGT
GGTGGCAGGAGCAGCAGGCAGGCTGCTGTTCGGCTATGACTCCTTTGGCAACATGTGCGGCAAGAAGAAT
TCCCCAGTGGAGGGAGCACCACTGTCTGGACAGGATATGACACTGAAGAAGCACGTGTTCTTTATGAACT
CCTGTAATCTGGAGGTGAAGGGCACCCAGCTGAACCGCATGGCCCTGTGCGTGTCTAATTGTCCAGAGGA
GCAGCTGGACAGCCTGGAGGAGGTGCAGTTCTTTGCCAACACATCTGGCAGCTTCCTGTGCGTGTACAGC
CTGAACTCCTTTAATTATACCCACTCCCCAAAGGCCGATTCTCTGTGCCCTAGGCTGCCAGTGCCACCTT
CCAAGTCTTTTCCCCTGTTCAACAGATGCGTGCCCCAGACACCTGAGTGTTACTCCCTGTTCGCCTCTGT
GCTGATCAATGACGTGGATACACTGCACCGGATCCTGAGCGGCATCATGTCCGGCAGAGACACCATCCTG
GGACTGTGCATCCTGGCCCTGGCCCTGTCTCTGGCCATGATGTTCACCTTTCGGTTCATCACCACACTGC
TGGTGCACATCTTCATCAGCCTGGTCATCCTGGGCCTGCTGTTCGTGTGCGGCGTGCTGTGGTGGCTGTA
CTATGACTATACAAACGATCTGTCCATCGAGCTGGATACCGAGAGAGAGAATATGAAGTGCGTGCTGGGC
TTCGCCATCGTGTCTACAGGCATCACCGCCGTGCTGCTGGTGCTGATCTTCGTGCTGAGGAAGCGCATCA
AGCTGACAGTGGAGCTGTTTCAGATCACCAATAAGGCCATCAGCTCCGCCCCTTTTCTGCTGTTCCAGCC
ACTGTGGACATTTGCCATCCTGATCTTCTTTTGGGTGCTGTGGGTGGCCGTGCTGCTGAGCCTGGGAACC
GCAGGAGCAGCCCAGGTCATGGAGGGCGGCCAGGTGGAGTACAAGCCTCTGTCTGGCATCAGGTACATGT
GGAGCTATCACCTGATCGGCCTGATCTGGACATCCGAGTTCATCCTGGCCTGCCAGCAGATGACAATCGC
CGGCGCCGTGGTGACCTGTTACTTTAACCGCTCCAAGAATGACCCACCCGATCACCCTATCCTGTCTAGC
CTGTCTATCCTGTTCTTTTATCACCAGGGCACCGTGGTGAAGGGCTCTTTCCTGATCAGCGTGGTGCGGA
TCCCAAGAATCATCGTGATGTACATGCAGAACGCCCTGAAGGAGCAGCAGCACGGCGCCCTGAGCAGGTA
CCTGTTCCGCTGCTGTTATTGCTGTTTTTGGTGCCTGGACAAGTACCTGCTGCACCTGAACCAGAATGCC
TATACCACAACCGCCATCAATGGCACAGACTTCTGTACCTCCGCCAAGGATGCCTTTAAGATCCTGAGCA
AGAACTCCTCTCACTTCACATCCATCAATTGCTTTGGCGATTTCATCATCTTTCTGGGCAAGGTGCTGGT
GGTGTGCTTCACCGTGTTTGGCGGCCTGATGGCCTTCAACTACAATAGGGCATTTCAAGTGTGGGCAGTG
CCACTGCTGCTGGTGGCCTTCTTTGCCTATCTGGTGGCCCACTCTTTCCTGAGCGTGTTTGAGACAGTGC
TGGATGCCCTGTTCCTGTGCTTTGCCGTGGACCTGGAGACCAACGATGGCAGCTCCGAGAAGCCTTACTT
CATGGACCAGGAGTTCCTGAGCTTTGTGAAGAGGTCCAACAAGCTGAACAATGCCCGCGCCCAGCAGGAT
AAGCACAGCCTGAGGAATGAGGAGGGCACCGAGCTGCAGGCCATCGTGCGCTAAGACCCAGCTTTCTTGT
ACAAAGTTGGCATTATAAGAAAGCATTGCTTATCAATTTGTTGCAACGAACAGGTCACTATCAGTCAAAA
TAAAATCATTATTTGCCATCCAGCTGATATCCCCTATAGTGAGTCGTATTACATGGTCATAGCTGTTTCC
TGGCAGCTCTGGCCCGTGTCTCAAAATCTCTGATGTTACATTGCACAAGATAAAAATATATCATCATGAA
CAATAAAACTGTCTGCTTACATAAACAGTAATACAAGGGGTGTTATGAGCCATATTCAACGGGAAACGTC
GAGGCCGCGATTAAATTCCAACATGGATGCTGATTTATATGGGTATAAATGGGCTCGCGATAATGTCGGG
CAATCAGGTGCGACAATCTATCGCTTGTATGGGAAGCCCGATGCGCCAGAGTTGTTTCTGAAACATGGCA
AAGGTAGCGTTGCCAATGATGTTACAGATGAGATGGTCAGACTAAACTGGCTGACGGAATTTATGCCTCT
TCCGACCATCAAGCATTTTATCCGTACTCCTGATGATGCATGGTTACTCACCACTGCGATCCCCGGAAAA
ACAGCATTCCAGGTATTAGAAGAATATCCTGATTCAGGTGAAAATATTGTTGATGCGCTGGCAGTGTTCC
TGCGCCGGTTGCATTCGATTCCTGTTTGTAATTGTCCTTTTAACAGCGATCGCGTATTTCGTCTCGCTCA
GGCGCAATCACGAATGAATAACGGTTTGGTTGATGCGAGTGATTTTGATGACGAGCGTAATGGCTGGCCT
GTTGAACAAGTCTGGAAAGAAATGCATAAACTTTTGCCATTCTCACCGGATTCAGTCGTCACTCATGGTG
ATTTCTCACTTGATAACCTTATTTTTGACGAGGGGAAATTAATAGGTTGTATTGATGTTGGACGAGTCGG
AATCGCAGACCGATACCAGGATCTTGCCATCCTATGGAACTGCCTCGGTGAGTTTTCTCCTTCATTACAG
AAACGGCTTTTTCAAAAATATGGTATTGATAATCCTGATATGAATAAATTGCAGTTTCATTTGATGCTCG
ATGAGTTTTTCTAATCAGAATTGGTTAATTGGTTGTAACACTGGCAGAGCATTACGCTGACTTGACGGGA
CGGCGCAAGCTCATGACCAAAATCCCTTAACGTGAGTTACGCGTCGTTCCACTGAGCGTCAGACCCCGTA
GAAAAGATCAAAGGATCTTCTTGAGATCCTTTTTTTCTGCGCGTAATCTGCTGCTTGCAAACAAAAAAAC
CACCGCTACCAGCGGTGGTTTGTTTGCCGGATCAAGAGCTACCAACTCTTTTTCCGAAGGTAACTGGCTT
CAGCAGAGCGCAGATACCAAATACTGTTCTTCTAGTGTAGCCGTAGTTAGGCCACCACTTCAAGAACTCT
GTAGCACCGCCTACATACCTCGCTCTGCTAATCCTGTTACCAGTGGCTGCTGCCAGTGGCGATAAGTCGT
GTCTTACCGGGTTGGACTCAAGACGATAGTTACCGGATAAGGCGCAGCGGTCGGGCTGAACGGGGGGTTC
GTGCACACAGCCCAGCTTGGAGCGAACGACCT
