Features (pLannotate 1.2.2; 10 found; start..end, strand, type, name):
    121..213     +  CDS            lacI (fragment): lac repressor; lacI; The lac repressor binds to the lac operator to inhibit transcription in E. coli. This inhibition can be relieved by adding lactose or isopropyl-β-D-thiogalactopyranoside (IPTG).
    268..295     -  terminator     rrnB T2 terminator: transcription terminator T2 from the E. coli rrnB gene
    427..470     +  terminator     rrnB T1 terminator: Escherichia coli rrnB; transcription terminator T1 from the E. coli rrnB gene
    517..553     -  CDS            lacZα (fragment): LacZα fragment of β-galactosidase; lacZ fragment
    569..668     +  protein_bind   attL1: mutant version of attL; recombination site for the Gateway® LR reaction LR Clonase™
    674..2632    +  CDS            SLC44A3: CTL3_HUMAN - Also known as CTL3. Experimental evidence at protein level: Swiss-Prot protein existence level 1. From Homo sapiens (Human).
   2637..2736    -  protein_bind   attL2: mutant version of attL; recombination site for the Gateway® LR reaction LR Clonase™
   2754..2772    -  promoter       T7 promoter: promoter for bacteriophage T7 RNA polymerase
   2906..3715    +  CDS            KanR: aminoglycoside phosphotransferase; aph(3')-Ia; confers resistance to kanamycin in bacteria or G418 (Geneticin®) in eukaryotes
   3862..4450    +  rep_origin     ori: high-copy-number ColE1/pMB1/pBR322/pUC origin of replication
>Addgene plasmid #161392 | pDONR221-SLC44A3_STOP | analyzer sequence | sequence record 312718
CTTTCCTGCGTTATCCCCTGATTCTGTGGATAACCGTATTACCGCCTTTGAGTGAGCTGATACCGCTCGC
CGCAGCCGAACGACCGAGCGCAGCGAGTCAGTGAGCGAGGAAGCGGAAGAGCGCCCAATACGCAAACCGC
CTCTCCCCGCGCGTTGGCCGATTCATTAATGCAGCTGGCACGACAGGTTTCCCGACTGGAAAGCGGGCAG
TGAGCGCAACGCAATTAATACGCGTACCGCTAGCCAGGAAGAGTTTGTAGAAACGCAAAAAGGCCATCCG
TCAGGATGGCCTTCTGCTTAGTTTGATGCCTGGCAGTTTATGGCGGGCGTCCTGCCCGCCACCCTCCGGG
CCGTTGCTTCACAACGTTCAAATCCGCTCCCGGCGGATTTGTCCTACTCAGGAGAGCGTTCACCGACAAA
CAACAGATAAAACGAAAGGCCCAGTCTTCCGACTGAGCCTTTCGTTTTATTTGATGCCTGGCAGTTCCCT
ACTCTCGCGTTAACGCTAGCATGGATGTTTTCCCAGTCACGACGTTGTAAAACGACGGCCAGTCTTAAGC
TCGGGCCCCAAATAATGATTTTATTTTGACTGATAGTGACCTGTTCGTTGCAACACATTGATGAGCAATG
CTTTTTTATAATGCCAACTTTGTACAAAAAAGCAGGCTCCACCATGCACTGCCTGGGCGCCGAGTACCTG
GTGAGCGCCGAGGGAGCACCAAGGCAGAGAGAGTGGCGGCCTCAGATCTATAGAAAGTGTACAGACACCG
CCTGGCTGTTCCTGTTCTTTCTGTTTTGGACCGGCCTGGTGTTCATCATGGGCTACAGCGTGGTGGCAGG
AGCAGCAGGCAGGCTGCTGTTCGGCTATGACTCCTTTGGCAACATGTGCGGCAAGAAGAATTCCCCAGTG
GAGGGAGCACCACTGTCTGGACAGGATATGACACTGAAGAAGCACGTGTTCTTTATGAACTCCTGTAATC
TGGAGGTGAAGGGCACCCAGCTGAACCGCATGGCCCTGTGCGTGTCTAATTGTCCAGAGGAGCAGCTGGA
CAGCCTGGAGGAGGTGCAGTTCTTTGCCAACACATCTGGCAGCTTCCTGTGCGTGTACAGCCTGAACTCC
TTTAATTATACCCACTCCCCAAAGGCCGATTCTCTGTGCCCTAGGCTGCCAGTGCCACCTTCCAAGTCTT
TTCCCCTGTTCAACAGATGCGTGCCCCAGACACCTGAGTGTTACTCCCTGTTCGCCTCTGTGCTGATCAA
TGACGTGGATACACTGCACCGGATCCTGAGCGGCATCATGTCCGGCAGAGACACCATCCTGGGACTGTGC
ATCCTGGCCCTGGCCCTGTCTCTGGCCATGATGTTCACCTTTCGGTTCATCACCACACTGCTGGTGCACA
TCTTCATCAGCCTGGTCATCCTGGGCCTGCTGTTCGTGTGCGGCGTGCTGTGGTGGCTGTACTATGACTA
TACAAACGATCTGTCCATCGAGCTGGATACCGAGAGAGAGAATATGAAGTGCGTGCTGGGCTTCGCCATC
GTGTCTACAGGCATCACCGCCGTGCTGCTGGTGCTGATCTTCGTGCTGAGGAAGCGCATCAAGCTGACAG
TGGAGCTGTTTCAGATCACCAATAAGGCCATCAGCTCCGCCCCTTTTCTGCTGTTCCAGCCACTGTGGAC
ATTTGCCATCCTGATCTTCTTTTGGGTGCTGTGGGTGGCCGTGCTGCTGAGCCTGGGAACCGCAGGAGCA
GCCCAGGTCATGGAGGGCGGCCAGGTGGAGTACAAGCCTCTGTCTGGCATCAGGTACATGTGGAGCTATC
ACCTGATCGGCCTGATCTGGACATCCGAGTTCATCCTGGCCTGCCAGCAGATGACAATCGCCGGCGCCGT
GGTGACCTGTTACTTTAACCGCTCCAAGAATGACCCACCCGATCACCCTATCCTGTCTAGCCTGTCTATC
CTGTTCTTTTATCACCAGGGCACCGTGGTGAAGGGCTCTTTCCTGATCAGCGTGGTGCGGATCCCAAGAA
TCATCGTGATGTACATGCAGAACGCCCTGAAGGAGCAGCAGCACGGCGCCCTGAGCAGGTACCTGTTCCG
CTGCTGTTATTGCTGTTTTTGGTGCCTGGACAAGTACCTGCTGCACCTGAACCAGAATGCCTATACCACA
ACCGCCATCAATGGCACAGACTTCTGTACCTCCGCCAAGGATGCCTTTAAGATCCTGAGCAAGAACTCCT
CTCACTTCACATCCATCAATTGCTTTGGCGATTTCATCATCTTTCTGGGCAAGGTGCTGGTGGTGTGCTT
CACCGTGTTTGGCGGCCTGATGGCCTTCAACTACAATAGGGCATTTCAAGTGTGGGCAGTGCCACTGCTG
CTGGTGGCCTTCTTTGCCTATCTGGTGGCCCACTCTTTCCTGAGCGTGTTTGAGACAGTGCTGGATGCCC
TGTTCCTGTGCTTTGCCGTGGACCTGGAGACCAACGATGGCAGCTCCGAGAAGCCTTACTTCATGGACCA
GGAGTTCCTGAGCTTTGTGAAGAGGTCCAACAAGCTGAACAATGCCCGCGCCCAGCAGGATAAGCACAGC
CTGAGGAATGAGGAGGGCACCGAGCTGCAGGCCATCGTGCGCTAAGACCCAGCTTTCTTGTACAAAGTTG
GCATTATAAGAAAGCATTGCTTATCAATTTGTTGCAACGAACAGGTCACTATCAGTCAAAATAAAATCAT
TATTTGCCATCCAGCTGATATCCCCTATAGTGAGTCGTATTACATGGTCATAGCTGTTTCCTGGCAGCTC
TGGCCCGTGTCTCAAAATCTCTGATGTTACATTGCACAAGATAAAATAATATCATCATGAACAATAAAAC
TGTCTGCTTACATAAACAGTAATACAAGGGGTGTTATGAGCCATATTCAACGGGAAACGTCGAGGCCGCG
ATTAAATTCCAACATGGATGCTGATTTATATGGGTATAAATGGGCTCGCGATAATGTCGGGCAATCAGGT
GCGACAATCTATCGCTTGTATGGGAAGCCCGATGCGCCAGAGTTGTTTCTGAAACATGGCAAAGGTAGCG
TTGCCAATGATGTTACAGATGAGATGGTCAGACTAAACTGGCTGACGGAATTTATGCCTCTTCCGACCAT
CAAGCATTTTATCCGTACTCCTGATGATGCATGGTTACTCACCACTGCGATCCCCGGAAAAACAGCATTC
CAGGTATTAGAAGAATATCCTGATTCAGGTGAAAATATTGTTGATGCGCTGGCAGTGTTCCTGCGCCGGT
TGCATTCGATTCCTGTTTGTAATTGTCCTTTTAACAGCGATCGCGTATTTCGTCTCGCTCAGGCGCAATC
ACGAATGAATAACGGTTTGGTTGATGCGAGTGATTTTGATGACGAGCGTAATGGCTGGCCTGTTGAACAA
GTCTGGAAAGAAATGCATAAACTTTTGCCATTCTCACCGGATTCAGTCGTCACTCATGGTGATTTCTCAC
TTGATAACCTTATTTTTGACGAGGGGAAATTAATAGGTTGTATTGATGTTGGACGAGTCGGAATCGCAGA
CCGATACCAGGATCTTGCCATCCTATGGAACTGCCTCGGTGAGTTTTCTCCTTCATTACAGAAACGGCTT
TTTCAAAAATATGGTATTGATAATCCTGATATGAATAAATTGCAGTTTCATTTGATGCTCGATGAGTTTT
TCTAATCAGAATTGGTTAATTGGTTGTAACACTGGCAGAGCATTACGCTGACTTGACGGGACGGCGCAAG
CTCATGACCAAAATCCCTTAACGTGAGTTACGCGTCGTTCCACTGAGCGTCAGACCCCGTAGAAAAGATC
AAAGGATCTTCTTGAGATCCTTTTTTTCTGCGCGTAATCTGCTGCTTGCAAACAAAAAAACCACCGCTAC
CAGCGGTGGTTTGTTTGCCGGATCAAGAGCTACCAACTCTTTTTCCGAAGGTAACTGGCTTCAGCAGAGC
GCAGATACCAAATACTGTTCTTCTAGTGTAGCCGTAGTTAGGCCACCACTTCAAGAACTCTGTAGCACCG
CCTACATACCTCGCTCTGCTAATCCTGTTACCAGTGGCTGCTGCCAGTGGCGATAAGTCGTGTCTTACCG
GGTTGGACTCAAGACGATAGTTACCGGATAAGGCGCAGCGGTCGGGCTGAACGGGGGGTTCGTGCACACA
GCCCAGCTTGGAGCGAACGACCTACACCGAACTGAGATACCTACAGCGTGAGCTATGAGAAAGCGCCACG
CTTCCCGAAGGGAGAAAGGCGGACAGGTATCCGGTAAGCGGCAGGGTCGGAACAGGAGAGCGCACGAGGG
AGCTTCCAGGGGGAAACGCCTGGTATCTTTATAGTCCTGTCGGGTTTCGCCACCTCTGACTTGAGCGTCG
ATTTTTGTGATGCTCGTCAGGGGGGCGGAGCCTATGGAAAAACGCCAGCAACGCGGCCTTTTTACGGTTC
CTGGCCTTTTGCTGGCCTTTTGCTCACATGTT
