>Addgene plasmid #161392 | pDONR221-SLC44A3_STOP | depositor partial sequence | sequence record 312719 | Codon-optimized ORF of SLC44A3
ATGCACTGCCTGGGCGCCGAGTACCTGGTGAGCGCCGAGGGAGCACCAAGGCAGAGAGAGTGGCGGCCTC
AGATCTATAGAAAGTGTACAGACACCGCCTGGCTGTTCCTGTTCTTTCTGTTTTGGACCGGCCTGGTGTT
CATCATGGGCTACAGCGTGGTGGCAGGAGCAGCAGGCAGGCTGCTGTTCGGCTATGACTCCTTTGGCAAC
ATGTGCGGCAAGAAGAATTCCCCAGTGGAGGGAGCACCACTGTCTGGACAGGATATGACACTGAAGAAGC
ACGTGTTCTTTATGAACTCCTGTAATCTGGAGGTGAAGGGCACCCAGCTGAACCGCATGGCCCTGTGCGT
GTCTAATTGTCCAGAGGAGCAGCTGGACAGCCTGGAGGAGGTGCAGTTCTTTGCCAACACATCTGGCAGC
TTCCTGTGCGTGTACAGCCTGAACTCCTTTAATTATACCCACTCCCCAAAGGCCGATTCTCTGTGCCCTA
GGCTGCCAGTGCCACCTTCCAAGTCTTTTCCCCTGTTCAACAGATGCGTGCCCCAGACACCTGAGTGTTA
CTCCCTGTTCGCCTCTGTGCTGATCAATGACGTGGATACACTGCACCGGATCCTGAGCGGCATCATGTCC
GGCAGAGACACCATCCTGGGACTGTGCATCCTGGCCCTGGCCCTGTCTCTGGCCATGATGTTCACCTTTC
GGTTCATCACCACACTGCTGGTGCACATCTTCATCAGCCTGGTCATCCTGGGCCTGCTGTTCGTGTGCGG
CGTGCTGTGGTGGCTGTACTATGACTATACAAACGATCTGTCCATCGAGCTGGATACCGAGAGAGAGAAT
ATGAAGTGCGTGCTGGGCTTCGCCATCGTGTCTACAGGCATCACCGCCGTGCTGCTGGTGCTGATCTTCG
TGCTGAGGAAGCGCATCAAGCTGACAGTGGAGCTGTTTCAGATCACCAATAAGGCCATCAGCTCCGCCCC
TTTTCTGCTGTTCCAGCCACTGTGGACATTTGCCATCCTGATCTTCTTTTGGGTGCTGTGGGTGGCCGTG
CTGCTGAGCCTGGGAACCGCAGGAGCAGCCCAGGTCATGGAGGGCGGCCAGGTGGAGTACAAGCCTCTGT
CTGGCATCAGGTACATGTGGAGCTATCACCTGATCGGCCTGATCTGGACATCCGAGTTCATCCTGGCCTG
CCAGCAGATGACAATCGCCGGCGCCGTGGTGACCTGTTACTTTAACCGCTCCAAGAATGACCCACCCGAT
CACCCTATCCTGTCTAGCCTGTCTATCCTGTTCTTTTATCACCAGGGCACCGTGGTGAAGGGCTCTTTCC
TGATCAGCGTGGTGCGGATCCCAAGAATCATCGTGATGTACATGCAGAACGCCCTGAAGGAGCAGCAGCA
CGGCGCCCTGAGCAGGTACCTGTTCCGCTGCTGTTATTGCTGTTTTTGGTGCCTGGACAAGTACCTGCTG
CACCTGAACCAGAATGCCTATACCACAACCGCCATCAATGGCACAGACTTCTGTACCTCCGCCAAGGATG
CCTTTAAGATCCTGAGCAAGAACTCCTCTCACTTCACATCCATCAATTGCTTTGGCGATTTCATCATCTT
TCTGGGCAAGGTGCTGGTGGTGTGCTTCACCGTGTTTGGCGGCCTGATGGCCTTCAACTACAATAGGGCA
TTTCAAGTGTGGGCAGTGCCACTGCTGCTGGTGGCCTTCTTTGCCTATCTGGTGGCCCACTCTTTCCTGA
GCGTGTTTGAGACAGTGCTGGATGCCCTGTTCCTGTGCTTTGCCGTGGACCTGGAGACCAACGATGGCAG
CTCCGAGAAGCCTTACTTCATGGACCAGGAGTTCCTGAGCTTTGTGAAGAGGTCCAACAAGCTGAACAAT
GCCCGCGCCCAGCAGGATAAGCACAGCCTGAGGAATGAGGAGGGCACCGAGCTGCAGGCCATCGTGCGCT
AA
